Addgene plasmid #128199: pFH86
Purpose: improved sgRNA backbone for SpCas9, combine with TaU3 promoter module (pFH33)
Depositing lab: Vladimir Nekrasov. Depositing organization: Rothamsted Research. Publication: A modular cloning toolkit for genome editing in plants. Hahn F, Korolev A, Sanjurjo Loures L, Nekrasov V. BMC Plant Biol. 2020 Apr 23;20(1):179. doi: 10.1186/s12870-020-02388-2. PubMed 32326901.
Backbone
  Vector backbone: pTwist-Kan
  Backbone manufacturer: Twist Biosciences
  Vector type: Plant Expression, CRISPR, Synthetic Biology
Growth in bacteria
  Bacterial resistance: Kanamycin, 50 μg/mL
  Growth temperature: 37°C
  Growth strain: DH5alpha
  Copy number: High Copy
Gene/Insert
  Gene/Insert name: improved sgRNA backbone for SpCas9, combine with TaU3 promoter module (pFH33)
  Species: Synthetic
Terms and licenses: Academic/Nonprofit Terms; Industry Terms: Not Available to Industry
How to cite: pFH86 was a gift from Vladimir Nekrasov (Addgene plasmid # 128199 ; http://n2t.net/addgene:128199 ; RRID:Addgene_128199)
