[The description below was written by a language model from this plasmid's Addgene catalogue record and pLannotate feature annotations shown in this document.]
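Description:
pFH86 is a small (about 2.9 kb) bacterial cloning plasmid built on the commercial pTwist-Kan backbone. It serves as a part-donor module in a modular cloning toolkit for plant genome editing. It is not itself a complete expression vector. It carries a synthetic "improved" single guide RNA scaffold for Streptococcus pyogenes Cas9, and the record says this is meant to be combined with a separate TaU3 promoter module (pFH33). The name TaU3 suggests a wheat U3 small nuclear RNA promoter of the type used to drive guide RNA transcription in cereals, although the record does not spell this out. The plasmid is propagated in E. coli through a high-copy ColE1/pUC-type origin and is selected with kanamycin via the aph(3')-Ia aminoglycoside phosphotransferase gene.

In the feature table the payload appears as a short match of roughly 70 nt to the SpCas9 tracrRNA. This is the portion of the sgRNA scaffold recognised by the annotation software, and the match is labelled a fragment. That may reflect the sequence changes of the improved design, but the record does not describe these changes. No plant promoter, spacer sequence or Cas9 gene is annotated. Upstream of the scaffold lies a lac promoter/operator region with a CAP binding site, a pUC-type multiple cloning site and a partial lacZα coding sequence. These elements could act as a blue/white screening cassette of the kind commonly replaced during guide insertion, but the record does not state such a role. The remaining annotations are a lacI remnant, a bom fragment, an rrnB T1 terminator and a further lacZα fragment. The specific assembly sites and overhangs used to join the scaffold to the promoter module are not given in the record.
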