Features (pLannotate 1.2.2; 13 found; start..end, strand, type, name):
     21..63      +  CDS            lacI (fragment): lac repressor; lacI; The lac repressor binds to the lac operator to inhibit transcription in E. coli. This inhibition can be relieved by adding lactose or isopropyl-β-D-thiogalactopyranoside (IPTG).
     76..97      +  protein_bind   CAP binding site: CAP binding activates transcription in the presence of cAMP. E. coli catabolite activator protein
    112..142     +  promoter       lac promoter: promoter for the E. coli lac operon
    150..166     +  protein_bind   lac operator: The lac repressor binds to the lac operator to inhibit transcription in E. coli. This inhibition can be relieved by adding lactose or isopropyl-β-D-thiogalactopyranoside (IPTG). lac repressor encoded by lacI
    203..259     -  misc_feature   MCS: pUC18/19 multiple cloning site
    256..413     +  CDS            lacZα (fragment): LacZα fragment of β-galactosidase; lacZ fragment
    419..518     -  misc_feature   bom (fragment): basis of mobility region from pBR322
    625..692     +  misc_RNA       tracrRNA (fragment): trans-activating CRISPR RNA for the Streptococcus pyogenes CRISPR/Cas9 system
    958..1546    -  rep_origin     ori: high-copy-number ColE1/pMB1/pBR322/pUC origin of replication
   1682..2497    -  CDS            KanR: aminoglycoside phosphotransferase; aph(3')-Ia; confers resistance to kanamycin in bacteria or G418 (Geneticin®) in eukaryotes
   2613..2635    +  misc_feature   MCS (fragment): pBluescript multiple cloning site
   2635..2681    +  terminator     rrnB T1 terminator: transcription terminator T1 from the E. coli rrnB gene
   2783..2826    -  CDS            lacZα (fragment): LacZα fragment of β-galactosidase; lacZ fragment
>Addgene plasmid #128199 | pFH86 | addgene full sequence | sequence record 252926 | Addgene NGS Result
GGGTCTCAAGCATTGTCTTCGCAGCTGGCACGACAGGTTTCCCGACTGGAAAGCGGGCAGTGAGCGCAAC
GCAATTAATGTGAGTTAGCTCACTCATTAGGCACCCCAGGCTTTACACTTTATGCTTCCGGCTCGTATGT
TGTGTGGAATTGTGAGCGGATAACAATTTCACACAGGAAACAGCTATGACCATGATTACGCCAAGCTTGC
ATGCCTGCAGGTCGACTCTAGAGGATCCCCGGGTACCGAGCTCGAATTCACTGGCCGTCGTTTTACAACG
TCGTGACTGGGAAAACCCTGGCGTTACCCAACTTAATCGCCTTGCAGCACATCCCCCTTTCGCCAGCTGG
CGTAATAGCGAAGAGGCCCGCACCGATCGCCCTTCCCAACAGTTGCGCAGCCTGAATGGCGAATGGCGCC
TGATGCGGTATTTTCTCCTTACGCATCTGTGCGGTATTTCACACCGCATATGGTGCACTCTCAGTACAAT
CTGCTCTGATGCCGCATAGTTAAGCCAGCCCCGACACCCGCCAACACCCGCTGACGCGCCCTGACGGGCT
TGTCTGCTCCCGGCATCCGCTTACAGACAAGCTGTGACGAAGACAAGTTTCAGAGCTATGCTGGAAACAG
CATAGCAAGTTGAAATAAGGCTAGTCCGTTATCAACTTGAAAAAGTGGCACCGAGTCGGTGCTTTTTTTT
TCGCTTGAGACCGAGGCTAGGTGGAGGCTCAGTGATGATAAGTCTGCGATGGTGGATGCATGTGTCATGG
TCATAGCTGTTTCCTGTGTGAAATTGTTATCCGCTCAGAGGGCACAATCCTATTCCGCGCTATCCGACAA
TCTCCAAGACATTAGGTGGAGTTCAGTTCGGCGTATGGCATATGTCGCTGGAAAGAACATGTGAGCAAAA
GGCCAGCAAAAGGCCAGGAACCGTAAAAAGGCCGCGTTGCTGGCGTTTTTCCATAGGCTCCGCCCCCCTG
ACGAGCATCACAAAAATCGACGCTCAAGTCAGAGGTGGCGAAACCCGACAGGACTATAAAGATACCAGGC
GTTTCCCCCTGGAAGCTCCCTCGTGCGCTCTCCTGTTCCGACCCTGCCGCTTACCGGATACCTGTCCGCC
TTTCTCCCTTCGGGAAGCGTGGCGCTTTCTCATAGCTCACGCTGTAGGTATCTCAGTTCGGTGTAGGTCG
TTCGCTCCAAGCTGGGCTGTGTGCACGAACCCCCCGTTCAGCCCGACCGCTGCGCCTTATCCGGTAACTA
TCGTCTTGAGTCCAACCCGGTAAGACACGACTTATCGCCACTGGCAGCAGCCACTGGTAACAGGATTAGC
AGAGCGAGGTATGTAGGCGGTGCTACAGAGTTCTTGAAGTGGTGGCCTAACTACGGCTACACTAGAAGAA
CAGTATTTGGTATCTGCGCTCTGCTGAAGCCAGTTACCTTCGGAAAAAGAGTTGGTAGCTCTTGATCCGG
CAAACAAACCACCGCTGGTAGCGGTGGTTTTTTTGTTTGCAAGCAGCAGATTACGCGCAGAAAAAAAGGA
TCTCAAGAAGATCCTTTGATCTTTTCTACGGGGTCTGACGCTCTATTCAACAAAGCCGCCGTCCCGTCAA
GTCAGCGTAAATGGGTAGGGGGCTTCAAATCGTCCGCTCTGCCAGTGTTACAACCAATTAACAAATTCTG
ATTAGAAAAACTCATCGAGCATCAAATGAAACTGCAATTTATTCATATCAGGATTATCAATACCATATTT
TTGAAAAAGCCGTTTCTGTAATGAAGGAGAAAACTCACCGAGGCAGTTCCATAGGATGGCAAGATCCTGG
TATCGGTCTGCGATTCCGACTCGTCCAACATCAATACAACCTATTAATTTCCCCTCGTCAAAAATAAGGT
TATCAAGTGAGAAATCACCATGAGTGACGACTGAATCCGGTGAGAATGGCAAAAGCTTATGCATTTCTTT
CCAGACTTGTTCAACAGGCCAGCCATTACGCTCGTCATCAAAATCACTCGCATCAACCAAACCGTTATTC
ATTCGTGATTGCGCCTGAGCGAGACGAAATACGCGATCGCTGTTAAAAGGACAATTACAAACAGGAATCG
AATGCAACCGGCGCAGGAACACTGCCAGCGCATCAACAATATTTTCACCTGAATCAGGATATTCTTCTAA
TACCTGGAATGCTGTTTTCCCGGGGATCGCAGTGGTGAGTAACCATGCATCATCAGGAGTACGGATAAAA
TGCTTGATGGTCGGAAGAGGCATAAATTCCGTCAGCCAGTTTAGTCTGACCATCTCATCTGTAACATCAT
TGGCAACGCTACCTTTGCCATGTTTCAGAAACAACTCTGGCGCATCGGGCTTCCCATACAATCGATAGAT
TGTCGCACCTGATTGCCCGACATTATCGCGAGCCCATTTATACCCATATAAATCAGCATCCATGTTGGAA
TTTAATCGCGGCCTCGAGCAAGACGTTTCCCGTTGAATATGGCTCATAACACCCCTTGTATTACTGTTTA
TGTAAGCAGACAGTTTTATTGTTCATGATGATATATTTTTATCTTGTGCAATGTAACATCAGAGATTTTG
AGACACAACGTGGCTTTCCCCCGCCGCTCTAGAACTAGTGGATCCAAATAAAACGAAAGGCTCAGTCGAA
AGACTGGGCCTTTCGTTTTATCTGTTGTTTGTCGCATTATACGAGACGTCCAGGTTGGGATACCTGAAAC
AAAACCCATCGTACGGCCAAGGAAGTCTCCAATAACTGTGATCCACCACAAGCGCCAGGGTTTTCCCAGT
CACGACGTTGTAAAACGACGGCCAGTCATGCATAATCCGCACGCATCTGGAATAAGGAAGTGCCATTCCG
CCTGACCT
